Addgene plasmid #31292: pQTEV-CDO1
Depositing lab: Konrad Buessow. Depositing organization: Max Planck Institute for Molecular Genetics. Publication: Structural genomics of human proteins--target selection and generation of a public catalogue of expression clones. Bussow K, Scheich C, Sievert V, Harttig U, Schultz J, Simon B, Bork P, Lehrach H, Heinemann U. Microb Cell Fact. 2005 Jul 5;4:21. doi: 10.1186/1475-2859-4-21. PubMed 15998469.
Backbone
  Vector backbone: pQTEV
  Backbone size w/o insert (bp): 4700
  Vector type: Bacterial Expression
Growth in bacteria
  Bacterial resistance: Ampicillin, 100 μg/mL
  Growth temperature: 37°C
  Growth strain: Rosetta
  Copy number: Unknown
Gene/Insert
  Gene/Insert name: cysteine dioxygenase, type I (alt names: CDO1; PSFEp758D0124)
  Species: H. sapiens (human)
  Insert size (bp): 675
  GenBank ID: D85777
  Entrez Gene: CDO1
  Tag / fusion protein: His (N terminal on backbone); TEV (N terminal on backbone)
  Cloning method: Restriction Enzyme; 5′ cloning site BamHI (not destroyed); 3′ cloning site NotI (not destroyed)
  Sequencing primers: 5′ TGAGCGGATAACAATTTCACACAG; 3′ GGCAACCGAGCGTTCTGAAC
Terms and licenses: Academic/Nonprofit Terms; Industry Terms: Not Available to Industry
Depositor comments: The vector pQTEV is derived from Qiagen pQE-2 and contains an inactive chloramphenicol resistance gene sequence. The Rosetta bacterial strain contains an additional plasmid. The second plasmid, pRARE, provides rare tRNAs for overexpression of recombinant proteins. It has 4694 bp and is chloramphenicol resistence.
How to cite: pQTEV-CDO1 was a gift from Konrad Buessow (Addgene plasmid # 31292 ; http://n2t.net/addgene:31292 ; RRID:Addgene_31292)
