[The description below was written by a language model from this plasmid's Addgene catalogue record and pLannotate feature annotations shown in this document.]
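Description:
pQTEV-CDO1 is a bacterial expression plasmid for producing human cysteine dioxygenase type I (CDO1) in E. coli. It is built on pQTEV, a vector of about 4.7 kb derived from the commercial pQE-2 backbone, and the full depositor sequence is 5,375 nt. The plasmid replicates from a ColE1/pMB1-type origin, with a bom region and a small rop fragment nearby, and is selected with ampicillin through the bla gene and its own promoter. A cat promoter fragment and cat coding sequence are annotated downstream of the expression cassette, but the depositor states that this chloramphenicol resistance sequence is inactive, so it should not be treated as a usable marker.

The CDO1 insert (listed as 675 bp, with the annotated coding sequence spanning about 600 bp) is cloned between BamHI and NotI sites, both retained. It is transcribed from a bacteriophage T5 promoter that contains an embedded lac operator and is followed by a second one. Lac repressor is supplied by a plasmid-borne lacI gene under the stronger lacIq promoter, so the cassette is held off until induction with IPTG. The protein is made with an N-terminal 7xHis tag followed by a TEV protease recognition site, allowing metal-affinity purification and subsequent tag removal. The lambda t0 terminator lies just after the insert, and an rrnB T1 terminator follows the cat sequence. The clone is supplied in the Rosetta strain, which carries a separate chloramphenicol-resistant plasmid, pRARE, providing rare tRNAs that aid overexpression of recombinant proteins. The construct belongs to a public catalogue of human protein expression clones generated for structural genomics.
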