Features (pLannotate 1.2.2; 18 found; start..end, strand, type, name):
     10..54      +  promoter       T5 promoter: bacteriophage T5 promoter for E. coli RNA polymerase, with embedded lac operator
     62..78      +  protein_bind   lac operator: The lac repressor binds to the lac operator to inhibit transcription in E. coli. This inhibition can be relieved by adding lactose or isopropyl-β-D-thiogalactopyranoside (IPTG). lac repressor encoded by lacI
    121..141     +  CDS            7xHis: 6xHis affinity tag
    165..185     +  CDS            capTEV™ (fragment): composite tag for in vivo biotinylation, TEV protease cleavage, and 6xHis tagging
    190..786     +  CDS            CDO1: CDO1_HUMAN - Experimental evidence at protein level: Swiss-Prot protein existence level 1. Initiates several important metabolic pathways related to pyruvate and several sulfurate compounds including sulfate, hypotaurine and taurine. Critical regulator of cellular cysteine concentrations. Has an important role in maintaining the hepatic concentation of intracellular free cysteine within a proper narrow range. From Homo sapiens (Human).
    832..926     +  terminator     lambda t0 terminator: transcription terminator from phage lambda
    941..969     +  promoter       cat promoter (fragment): promoter of the E. coli cat gene encoding chloramphenicol acetyltransferase
    970..1626    +  CDS            cat: CAT_ECOLX - Experimental evidence at protein level: Swiss-Prot protein existence level 1. This enzyme is an effector of chloramphenicol resistance in bacteria. From Escherichia coli. This protein is used as a marker in many commonly used cloning vectors, such as pACYC184.
   1694..1780    +  terminator     rrnB T1 terminator: Escherichia coli rrnB; transcription terminator T1 from the E. coli rrnB gene
   1803..1820    -  promoter       tet promoter (fragment): E. coli promoter for tetracycline efflux protein gene
   1839..1860    -  protein_bind   CAP binding site: CAP binding activates transcription in the presence of cAMP. E. coli catabolite activator protein
   1873..2955    -  CDS            lacI: lac repressor; lacI; The lac repressor binds to the lac operator to inhibit transcription in E. coli. This inhibition can be relieved by adding lactose or isopropyl-β-D-thiogalactopyranoside (IPTG).
   2956..3033    -  promoter       lacIq promoter: lacI (mutant); In the lacIq allele, a single base change in the promoter boosts expression of the lacI gene about 10-fold.
   3082..3123    +  CDS            rop (fragment): Rop protein, which maintains plasmids at low copy number; rop
   3225..3365    +  misc_feature   bom: basis of mobility region from pBR322
   3551..4139    -  rep_origin     ori: high-copy-number ColE1/pMB1/pBR322/pUC origin of replication
   4310..5170    -  CDS            AmpR: β-lactamase; bla; confers resistance to ampicillin, carbenicillin, and related antibiotics
   5171..5275    -  promoter       AmpR promoter: bla
>Addgene plasmid #31292 | pQTEV-CDO1 | depositor full sequence | sequence record 14340 | Author sequence
CTCGAGAAATCATAAAAAATTTATTTGCTTTGTGAGCGGATAACAATTATAATAGATTCAATTGTGAGCG
GATAACAATTTCACACAGAATTCATTAAAGAGGAGAAATTAACTATGAAACATCACCATCACCATCACCA
TAGCGATTACGACATCCCCACTACTGAGAATCTTTATTTTCAGGGATCCGAACAGACCGAAGTGCTGAAG
CCACGGACCCTGGCTGATCTGATCCGCATCCTGCACCAGCTCTTTGCCGGCGATGAGGTCAATGTAGAGG
AGGTGCAGGCCATCATGGAAGCCTACGAGAGCGACCCCACCGAGTGGGCAATGTACGCCAAGTTCGACCA
GTACAGGTATACCCGAAATCTTGTGGATCAAGGAAATGGAAAATTTAATCTGATGATTCTCTGTTGGGGT
GAAGGACATGGCAGCAGTATTCATGATCATACCAACTCCCACTGCTTTCTGAAGATGCTACAGGGAAATC
TAAAGGAGACATTATTTGCCTGGCCTGACAAAAAATCCAATGAGATGGTCAAGAAGTCTGAAAGAGTCTT
GAGGGAAAACCAGTGTGCCTACATCAATGATTCCATTGGCTTACATCGAGTAGAGAACATCAGCCATACG
GAACCTGCTGTGAGCCTTCACTTGTACAGTCCACCTTTTGATACATGCCATGCCTTTGATCAAAGAACAG
GACATAAAAACAAAGTCACAATGACATTCCATAGTAAATTTGGAATCAGAACTCCAAATGCAACTTCGGG
CTCGCTGGAGAACAACTGAGCGGCCGCTCGACCTGCAGCCAAGCTTAATTAGCTGAGCTTGGACTCCTGT
TGATAGATCCAGTAATGACCTCAGAACTCCATCTGGATTTGTTCAGAACGCTCGGTTGCCGCCGGGCGTT
TTTTATTGGTGAGAATCCAAGCTAGCTTGGCGAGATTTTCAGGAGCTAAGGAAGCTAAAATGGAGAAAAA
AATCACTGGATATACCACCGTTGATATATCCCAATGGCATCGTAAAGAACATTTTGAGGCATTTCAGTCA
GTTGCTCAATGTACCTATAACCAGACCGTTCAGCTGGATATTACGGCCTTTTTAAAGACCGTAAAGAAAA
ATAAGCACAAGTTTTATCCGGCCTTTATTCACATTCTTGCCCGCCTGATGAATGCTCATCCGGAATTTCG
TATGGCAATGAAAGACGGTGAGCTGGTGATATGGGATAGTGTTCACCCTTGTTACACCGTTTTCCATGAG
CAAACTGAAACGTTTTCATCGCTCTGGAGTGAATACCACGACGATTTCCGGCAGTTTCTACACATATATT
CGCAAGATGTGGCGTGTTACGGTGAAAACCTGGCCTATTTCCCTAAAGGGTTTATTGAGAATATGTTTTT
CGTCTCAGCCAATCCCTGGGTGAGTTTCACCAGTTTTGATTTAAACGTGGCCAATATGGACAACTTCTTC
GCCCCCGTTTTCACCATGGGCAAATATTATACGCAAGGCGACAAGGTGCTGATGCCGCTGGCGATTCAGG
TTCATCATGCCGTTTGTGATGGCTTCCATGTCGGCAGAATGCTTAATGAATTACAACAGTACTGCGATGA
GTGGCAGGGCGGGGCGTAATTTTTTTAAGGCAGTTATTGGTGCCCTTAAACGCCTGGGGTAATGACTCTC
TAGCTTGAGGCATCAAATAAAACGAAAGGCTCAGTCGAAAGACTGGGCCTTTCGTTTTATCTGTTGTTTG
TCGGTGAACGCTCTCCTGAGTAGGACAAATCCGCCCTCTAGATTACGTGCAGTCGATGATAAGCTGTCAA
ACATGAGAATTGTGCCTAATGAGTGAGCTAACTTACATTAATTGCGTTGCGCTCACTGCCCGCTTTCCAG
TCGGGAAACCTGTCGTGCCAGCTGCATTAATGAATCGGCCAACGCGCGGGGAGAGGCGGTTTGCGTATTG
GGCGCCAGGGTGGTTTTTCTTTTCACCAGTGAGACGGGCAACAGCTGATTGCCCTTCACCGCCTGGCCCT
GAGAGAGTTGCAGCAAGCGGTCCACGCTGGTTTGCCCCAGCAGGCGAAAATCCTGTTTGATGGTGGTTAA
CGGCGGGATATAACATGAGCTGTCTTCGGTATCGTCGTATCCCACTACCGAGATATCCGCACCAACGCGC
AGCCCGGACTCGGTAATGGCGCGCATTGCGCCCAGCGCCATCTGATCGTTGGCAACCAGCATCGCAGTGG
GAACGATGCCCTCATTCAGCATTTGCATGGTTTGTTGAAAACCGGACATGGCACTCCAGTCGCCTTCCCG
TTCCGCTATCGGCTGAATTTGATTGCGAGTGAGATATTTATGCCAGCCAGCCAGACGCAGACGCGCCGAG
ACAGAACTTAATGGGCCCGCTAACAGCGCGATTTGCTGGTGACCCAATGCGACCAGATGCTCCACGCCCA
GTCGCGTACCGTCTTCATGGGAGAAAATAATACTGTTGATGGGTGTCTGGTCAGAGACATCAAGAAATAA
CGCCGGAACATTAGTGCAGGCAGCTTCCACAGCAATGGCATCCTGGTCATCCAGCGGATAGTTAATGATC
AGCCCACTGACGCGTTGCGCGAGAAGATTGTGCACCGCCGCTTTACAGGCTTCGACGCCGCTTCGTTCTA
CCATCGACACCACCACGCTGGCACCCAGTTGATCGGCGCGAGATTTAATCGCCGCGACAATTTGCGACGG
CGCGTGCAGGGCCAGACTGGAGGTGGCAACGCCAATCAGCAACGACTGTTTGCCCGCCAGTTGTTGTGCC
ACGCGGTTGGGAATGTAATTCAGCTCCGCCATCGCCGCTTCCACTTTTTCCCGCGTTTTCGCAGAAACGT
GGCTGGCCTGGTTCACCACGCGGGAAACGGTCTGATAAGAGACACCGGCATACTCTGCGACATCGTATAA
CGTTACTGGTTTCACATTCACCACCCTGAATTGACTCTCTTCCGGGCGCTATCATGCCATACCGCGAAAG
GTTTTGCACCATTCGATGGTGTCGGAATTTCGGGCAGCGTTGGGTCCTGGCCACGGGTGCGCATGATCTA
GAGCTGCCTCGCGCGTTTCGGTGATGACGGTGAAAACCTCTGACACATGCAGCTCCCGGAGACGGTCACA
GCTTGTCTGTAAGCGGATGCCGGGAGCAGACAAGCCCGTCAGGGCGCGTCAGCGGGTGTTGGCGGGTGTC
GGGGCGCAGCCATGACCCAGTCACGTAGCGATAGCGGAGTGTATACTGGCTTAACTATGCGGCATCAGAG
CAGATTGTACTGAGAGTGCACCACATGCGGTGTGAAATACCGCACAGATGCGTAAGGAGAAAATACCGCA
TCAGGCGCTCTTCCGCTTCCTCGCTCACTGACTCGCTGCGCTCGGTCGTTCGGCTGCGGCGAGCGGTATC
AGCTCACTCAAAGGCGGTAATACGGTTATCCACAGAATCAGGGGATAACGCAGGAAAGAACATGTGAGCA
AAAGGCCAGCAAAAGGCCAGGAACCGTAAAAAGGCCGCGTTGCTGGCGTTTTTCCATAGGCTCCGCCCCC
CTGACGAGCATCACAAAAATCGACGCTCAAGTCAGAGGTGGCGAAACCCGACAGGACTATAAAGATACCA
GGCGTTTCCCCCTGGAAGCTCCCTCGTGCGCTCTCCTGTTCCGACCCTGCCGCTTACCGGATACCTGTCC
GCCTTTCTCCCTTCGGGAAGCGTGGCGCTTTCTCATAGCTCACGCTGTAGGTATCTCAGTTCGGTGTAGG
TCGTTCGCTCCAAGCTGGGCTGTGTGCACGAACCCCCCGTTCAGCCCGACCGCTGCGCCTTATCCGGTAA
CTATCGTCTTGAGTCCAACCCGGTAAGACACGACTTATCGCCACTGGCAGCAGCCACTGGTAACAGGATT
AGCAGAGCGAGGTATGTAGGCGGTGCTACAGAGTTCTTGAAGTGGTGGCCTAACTACGGCTACACTAGAA
GGACAGTATTTGGTATCTGCGCTCTGCTGAAGCCAGTTACCTTCGGAAAAAGAGTTGGTAGCTCTTGATC
CGGCAAACAAACCACCGCTGGTAGCGGTGGTTTTTTTGTTTGCAAGCAGCAGATTACGCGCAGAAAAAAA
GGATCTCAAGAAGATCCTTTGATCTTTTCTACGGGGTCTGACGCTCAGTGGAACGAAAACTCACGTTAAG
GGATTTTGGTCATGAGATTATCAAAAAGGATCTTCACCTAGATCCTTTTAAATTAAAAATGAAGTTTTAA
ATCAATCTAAAGTATATATGAGTAAACTTGGTCTGACAGTTACCAATGCTTAATCAGTGAGGCACCTATC
TCAGCGATCTGTCTATTTCGTTCATCCATAGTTGCCTGACTCCCCGTCGTGTAGATAACTACGATACGGG
AGGGCTTACCATCTGGCCCCAGTGCTGCAATGATACCGCGAGACCCACGCTCACCGGCTCCAGATTTATC
AGCAATAAACCAGCCAGCCGGAAGGGCCGAGCGCAGAAGTGGTCCTGCAACTTTATCCGCCTCCATCCAG
TCTATTAATTGTTGCCGGGAAGCTAGAGTAAGTAGTTCGCCAGTTAATAGTTTGCGCAACGTTGTTGCCA
TTGCTACAGGCATCGTGGTGTCACGCTCGTCGTTTGGTATGGCTTCATTCAGCTCCGGTTCCCAACGATC
AAGGCGAGTTACATGATCCCCCATGTTGTGCAAAAAAGCGGTTAGCTCCTTCGGTCCTCCGATCGTTGTC
AGAAGTAAGTTGGCCGCAGTGTTATCACTCATGGTTATGGCAGCACTGCATAATTCTCTTACTGTCATGC
CATCCGTAAGATGCTTTTCTGTGACTGGTGAGTACTCAACCAAGTCATTCTGAGAATAGTGTATGCGGCG
ACCGAGTTGCTCTTGCCCGGCGTCAATACGGGATAATACCGCGCCACATAGCAGAACTTTAAAAGTGCTC
ATCATTGGAAAACGTTCTTCGGGGCGAAAACTCTCAAGGATCTTACCGCTGTTGAGATCCAGTTCGATGT
AACCCACTCGTGCACCCAACTGATCTTCAGCATCTTTTACTTTCACCAGCGTTTCTGGGTGAGCAAAAAC
AGGAAGGCAAAATGCCGCAAAAAAGGGAATAAGGGCGACACGGAAATGTTGAATACTCATACTCTTCCTT
TTTCAATATTATTGAAGCATTTATCAGGGTTATTGTCTCATGAGCGGATACATATTTGAATGTATTTAGA
AAAATAAACAAATAGGGGTTCCGCGCACATTTCCCCGAAAAGTGCCACCTGACGTCTAAGAAACCATTAT
TATCATGACATTAACCTATAAAAATAGGCGTATCACGAGGCCCTTTCGTCTTCAC
