>Addgene plasmid #31292 | pQTEV-CDO1 | addgene partial sequence | sequence record 55835 | pQE-Fwd 5'-CCCGAAAAGTGCCACCTG-3'
TTAACCTATAAAAATAGGCGTATCACGAGGCCCTTTCGTCTTCACCTCGAGAAATCATAAAAAATTTATT
TGCTTTGTGAGCGGATAACAATTATAATAGATTCAATTGTGAGCGGATAACAATTTCACACAGAATTCAT
TAAAGAGGAGAAATTAACTATGAAACATCACCATCACCATCACCATAGCGATTACGACATCCCCACTACT
GAGAATCTTTATTTTCAGGGATCCGAACAGACCGAAGTGCTGAAGCCACGGACCCTGGCTGATCTGATCC
GCATCCTGCACCAGCTCTTTGCCGGCGATGAGGTCAATGTAGAGGAGGTGCAGGCCATCATGGAAGCCTA
CGAGAGCGACCCCACCGAGTGGGCAATGTACGCCAAGTTCGACCAGTACAGGTATACCCGAAATCTTGTG
GATCAAGGAAATGGAAAATTTAATCTGATGATTCTCTGTTGGGGTGAAGGACATGGCAGCAGTATTCATG
ATCATACCAACTCCCACTGCTTTCTGAAGATGCTACAGGGAAATCTAAAGGAGACATTATTTGCCTGGCC
TGACAAAAAATCCAATGAGATGGTCAAGAAGTCTGAAAGAGTCTTGAGGGAAAACCAGTGTGCCTACATC
AATGATTCCATTGGCTTACATCGAGTAGAGAACATCAGCCATACGGAACCTGCTGTGAGCCTTCACTTGT
ACAGTCCACCTTTTGATACATGCCATGCCTTTGATCAAAGAACAGGACATAAAAACAAAGTCACAATGAC
ATTCCATAGTAAATTTGGAA
